Addgene plasmid #144156: TFORF2756
Purpose: Lentiviral vector for overexpressing transcription factor ORFs with unique 24-bp barcodes. Barcodes facilitate identification of transcription factors in pooled screens.
Depositing lab: Feng Zhang. Depositing organization: Broad Institute. Publication: A transcription factor atlas of directed differentiation. Joung J, Ma S, Tay T, Geiger-Schuller KR, Kirchgatterer PC, Verdine VK, Guo B, Arias-Garcia MA, Allen WE, Singh A, Kuksenko O, Abudayyeh OO, Gootenberg JS, Fu Z, Macrae RK, Buenrostro JD, Regev A, Zhang F. Cell. 2023 Jan 5;186(1):209-229.e26. doi: 10.1016/j.cell.2022.11.026. PubMed 36608654.
Backbone
  Vector backbone: pLX_TRC317
  Backbone manufacturer: Broad Institute Genetic Perturbation Platform
  Backbone size w/o insert (bp): 8264
  Vector type: Mammalian Expression, Lentiviral
  Selectable markers: Puromycin
Growth in bacteria
  Bacterial resistance: Ampicillin, 100 μg/mL
  Growth temperature: 37°C
  Growth strain: NEB Stable
  Copy number: High Copy
Gene/Insert
  Gene/Insert name: BARHL2
  Species: H. sapiens (human)
  Insert size (bp): 1265
  Entrez Gene: BARHL2
  Promoter: EF1a
  Cloning method: Unknown
  Sequencing primers: 5′ GGGTGGAGACTGAAGTTAGGCCAG; 3′ CACATAGCGTAAAAGGAGCAACATAG
Terms and licenses: Academic/Nonprofit Terms; Industry Terms: Not Available to Industry
Depositor comments: NM_020063,ENST00000370445 . The transcription factor ORF portion of this plasmid was synthesized by Genewiz. Please test multiple small colonies in case of plasmid recombination. To make this collection available in a timely manner, a portion of this collection was not fully sequenced by Addgene. If an Addgene verified full plasmid sequence is not available, please contact us prior to placing an order to request the full sequence.
How to cite: TFORF2756 was a gift from Feng Zhang (Addgene plasmid # 144156 ; http://n2t.net/addgene:144156 ; RRID:Addgene_144156)
