[The description below was written by a language model from this plasmid's Addgene catalogue record and pLannotate feature annotations shown in this document.]
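Description:
TFORF2756 is a lentiviral mammalian expression plasmid built on the pLX_TRC317 backbone and carrying the human BARHL2 open reading frame, a BarH-like homeobox transcription factor annotated as a potential regulator of neural basic helix-loop-helix genes. It belongs to a barcoded transcription factor ORF collection in which each clone carries a unique 24-bp barcode so that the overexpressed factor can be identified in pooled screens. The feature table does not annotate the barcode itself, so its exact position is not stated, although a short U6 promoter fragment lies between the ORF and the WPRE. In bacteria the plasmid is maintained through a high-copy ColE1/pUC-type origin with ampicillin resistance. An f1 origin and remnants of lac, T7 and T3 cloning-vector elements are also present. The depositor notes a risk of recombination during propagation, as is common for LTR-containing plasmids.

The viral cassette has a third-generation layout. An RSV promoter drives a truncated HIV-1 5' LTR, followed by the Ψ packaging signal with a gag fragment and the RRE for Rev-dependent export of the genomic RNA. The cassette ends in a self-inactivating ΔU3 3' LTR followed by an SV40 polyadenylation signal. Within the provirus, an SV40 early promoter/origin region drives puromycin N-acetyltransferase for selection of transduced cells. This is followed by a cPPT/CTS element, which aids nuclear import of the viral genome. The strong constitutive EF-1α promoter then drives BARHL2, and a downstream WPRE enhances transcript stability and expression. The construct is intended for packaging into lentivirus and stable overexpression of BARHL2 in mammalian cells, for example in directed differentiation screens.
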