Features (pLannotate 1.2.2; 31 found; start..end, strand, type, name):
      5..231     +  promoter       RSV promoter: Rous sarcoma virus enhancer/promoter
    232..412     +  LTR            5' LTR (truncated): truncated 5' long terminal repeat (LTR) from HIV-1
    459..584     +  misc_feature   HIV-1 Ψ: packaging signal of human immunodeficiency virus type 1
    568..931     +  CDS            HIV-1 gag (fragment): gag protein from human immunodeficiency virus 1; gag
   1077..1310    +  misc_feature   RRE: The Rev response element (RRE) of HIV-1 allows for Rev-dependent mRNA export from the nucleus to the cytoplasm.
   1687..1713    +  CDS            Rev (fragment): human immunodeficiency virus 1 (HIV-1) Rev protein; rev; enhances nuclear export of unspliced and incompletely spliced viral mRNAs
   1720..1743    +  promoter       SV40 promoter (fragment): SV40 early promoter
   1744..1815    +  promoter       SV40 promoter (fragment): SV40 enhancer and early promoter
   1839..1974    +  rep_origin     SV40 ori: SV40 origin of replication
   2020..2616    +  CDS            PuroR (fragment): puromycin N-acetyltransferase; pac from Streptomyces; confers resistance to puromycin
   2665..2782    +  misc_feature   cPPT/CTS: central polypurine tract and central termination sequence of HIV-1
   2847..2913    +  CDS            small t antigen (fragment): SV40 (simian virus 40) small t antigen
   2920..4098    +  promoter       EF-1α promoter: strong constitutive promoter for human elongation factor EF-1α
   4115..5275    +  CDS            BARHL2: BARH2_HUMAN - Experimental evidence at protein level: Swiss-Prot protein existence level 1. Potential regulator of neural basic helix-loop-helix genes. From Homo sapiens (Human).
   5291..5344    +  promoter       U6 promoter (fragment): RNA polymerase III promoter for human U6 snRNA
   5386..5974    +  misc_feature   WPRE: woodchuck hepatitis virus posttranscriptional regulatory element
   6025..6044    +  misc_feature   cPPT/CTS (fragment): central polypurine tract and central termination sequence of HIV-1
   6046..6279    +  LTR            3' LTR (ΔU3): self-inactivating 3' long terminal repeat (LTR) from HIV-1
   6357..6478    +  polyA_signal   SV40 poly(A) signal: SV40 polyadenylation signal
   6518..6653    +  rep_origin     SV40 ori: SV40 origin of replication
   6674..6692    -  promoter       T7 promoter: promoter for bacteriophage T7 RNA polymerase
   6700..6855    +  CDS            lacZα (fragment): LacZα fragment of β-galactosidase; lacZ fragment
   6860..7288    +  rep_origin     f1 ori (sequence partly withheld): f1 bacteriophage origin of replication; arrow indicates direction of (+) strand synthesis
   7341..7445    +  promoter       AmpR promoter: bla
   7446..8306    +  CDS            AmpR: β-lactamase; bla; confers resistance to ampicillin, carbenicillin, and related antibiotics
   8477..9065    +  rep_origin     ori: high-copy-number ColE1/pMB1/pBR322/pUC origin of replication
   9248..9340    +  CDS            lacI (fragment): lac repressor; lacI; The lac repressor binds to the lac operator to inhibit transcription in E. coli. This inhibition can be relieved by adding lactose or isopropyl-β-D-thiogalactopyranoside (IPTG).
   9353..9374    +  protein_bind   CAP binding site: CAP binding activates transcription in the presence of cAMP. E. coli catabolite activator protein
   9389..9419    +  promoter       lac promoter: promoter for the E. coli lac operon
   9427..9443    +  protein_bind   lac operator: The lac repressor binds to the lac operator to inhibit transcription in E. coli. This inhibition can be relieved by adding lactose or isopropyl-β-D-thiogalactopyranoside (IPTG). lac repressor encoded by lacI
   9488..9506    +  promoter       T3 promoter: promoter for bacteriophage T3 RNA polymerase
>Addgene plasmid #144156 | TFORF2756 | addgene full sequence | sequence record 392335 | Addgene NGS Result
TTAATGTAGTCTTATGCAATACTCTTGTAGTCTTGCAACATGGTAACGATGAGTTAGCAACATGCCTTAC
AAGGAGAGAAAAAGCACCGTGCATGCCGATTGGTGGAAGTAAGGTGGTACGATCGTGCCTTATTAGGAAG
GCAACAGACGGGTCTGACATGGATTGGACGAACCACTGAATTGCCGCATTGCAGAGATATTGTATTTAAG
TGCCTAGCTCGATACATAAACGGGTCTCTCTGGTTAGACCAGATCTGAGCCTGGGAGCTCTCTGGCTAAC
TAGGGAACCCACTGCTTAAGCCTCAATAAAGCTTGCCTTGAGTGCTTCAAGTAGTGTGTGCCCGTCTGTT
GTGTGACTCTGGTAACTAGAGATCCCTCAGACCCTTTTAGTCAGTGTGGAAAATCTCTAGCAGTGGCGCC
CGAACAGGGACTTGAAAGCGAAAGGGAAACCAGAGGAGCTCTCTCGACGCAGGACTCGGCTTGCTGAAGC
GCGCACGGCAAGAGGCGAGGGGCGGCGACTGGTGAGTACGCCAAAAATTTTGACTAGCGGAGGCTAGAAG
GAGAGAGATGGGTGCGAGAGCGTCAGTATTAAGCGGGGGAGAATTAGATCGCGATGGGAAAAAATTCGGT
TAAGGCCAGGGGGAAAGAAAAAATATAAATTAAAACATATAGTATGGGCAAGCAGGGAGCTAGAACGATT
CGCAGTTAATCCTGGCCTGTTAGAAACATCAGAAGGCTGTAGACAAATACTGGGACAGCTACAACCATCC
CTTCAGACAGGATCAGAAGAACTTAGATCATTATATAATACAGTAGCAACCCTCTATTGTGTGCATCAAA
GGATAGAGATAAAAGACACCAAGGAAGCTTTAGACAAGATAGAGGAAGAGCAAAACAAAAGTAAGACCAC
CGCACAGCAAGCGGCCGCTGATCTTCAGACCTGGAGGAGGAGATATGAGGGACAATTGGAGAAGTGAATT
ATATAAATATAAAGTAGTAAAAATTGAACCATTAGGAGTAGCACCCACCAAGGCAAAGAGAAGAGTGGTG
CAGAGAGAAAAAAGAGCAGTGGGAATAGGAGCTTTGTTCCTTGGGTTCTTGGGAGCAGCAGGAAGCACTA
TGGGCGCAGCGTCAATGACGCTGACGGTACAGGCCAGACAATTATTGTCTGGTATAGTGCAGCAGCAGAA
CAATTTGCTGAGGGCTATTGAGGCGCAACAGCATCTGTTGCAACTCACAGTCTGGGGCATCAAGCAGCTC
CAGGCAAGAATCCTGGCTGTGGAAAGATACCTAAAGGATCAACAGCTCCTGGGGATTTGGGGTTGCTCTG
GAAAACTCATTTGCACCACTGCTGTGCCTTGGAATGCTAGTTGGAGTAATAAATCTCTGGAACAGATTTG
GAATCACACGACCTGGATGGAGTGGGACAGAGAAATTAACAATTACACAAGCTTAATACACTCCTTAATT
GAAGAATCGCAAAACCAGCAAGAAAAGAATGAACAAGAATTATTGGAATTAGATAAATGGGCAAGTTTGT
GGAATTGGTTTAACATAACAAATTGGCTGTGGTATATAAAATTATTCATAATGATAGTAGGAGGCTTGGT
AGGTTTAAGAATAGTTTTTGCTGTACTTTCTATAGTGAATAGAGTTAGGCAGGGATATTCACCATTATCG
TTTCAGACCCACCTCCCAACCCCGAGGGGACCCATGCATTGCATCTCAATTAGTCAGCAACCAGGTGTGG
AAAGTCCCCAGGCTCCCCAGCAGGCAGAAGTATGCAAAGCATGCGTCTCAATTAGTCAGCAACCATAGTC
CCGCCCCTAACTCCGCCCATCCCGCCCCTAACTCCGCCCAGTTCCGCCCATTCTCCGCCCCATGGCTGAC
TAATTTTTTTTATTTATGCAGAGGCCGAGGCCGCCTCGGCCTCTGAGCTATTCCAGAAGTAGTGAGGAGG
CTTTTTTGGAGGCCTAGGCTTTTGCAAAAAGCTTTCTAGAGGTACCACCGGAGCTTACCATGACCGAGTA
CAAGCCCACGGTGCGCCTCGCCACCCGCGACGACGTCCCCAGGGCCGTACGCACCCTCGCCGCCGCGTTC
GCCGACTACCCCGCCACGCGCCACACCGTCGATCCGGACCGCCACATCGAGCGGGTCACCGAGCTGCAAG
AACTCTTCCTCACGCGCGTCGGGCTCGACATCGGCAAGGTGTGGGTCGCGGACGACGGCGCCGCCGTGGC
GGTCTGGACCACGCCGGAGAGCGTCGAAGCGGGGGCGGTGTTCGCCGAGATCGGCCCGCGCATGGCCGAG
TTGAGCGGTTCCCGGCTGGCCGCGCAGCAACAGATGGAAGGCCTCCTGGCGCCGCACCGGCCCAAGGAGC
CCGCGTGGTTCCTGGCCACCGTCGGCGTCTCGCCCGACCACCAGGGCAAGGGTCTGGGCAGCGCCGTCGT
GCTCCCCGGAGTGGAGGCGGCCGAGCGCGCCGGGGTGCCCGCCTTCCTGGAGACCTCCGCGCCCCGCAAC
CTCCCCTTCTACGAGCGGCTCGGCTTCACCGTCACCGCCGACGTCGAGGTGCCCGAAGGACCGCGCACCT
GGTGCATGACCCGCAAGCCCGGTGCCAGTTAACGAATTCTAGATCTTGAGACAAATGGCAGTATTCATCC
ACAATTTTAAAAGAAAAGGGGGGATTGGGGGGTACAGTGCAGGGGAAAGAATAGTAGACATAATAGCAAC
AGACATACAAACTAAAGAATTACAAAAACAAATTACAAAAATTCAAAATTTTCGGGTTTATTACAGGGAC
AGCAGAGATCCACTTTGGCGCCGGCTCGAGGCCTGCAGGTGCAAAGATGGATAAAGTTTTAAACAGAGAG
GAATCTTTGCAGCTAATGGACCTTCTAGGTCTTGAAAGGAGTGGGAATTGGCTCCGGTGCCCGTCAGTGG
GCAGAGCGCACATCGCCCACAGTCCCCGAGAAGTTGGGGGGAGGGGTCGGCAATTGAACCGGTGCCTAGA
GAAGGTGGCGCGGGGTAAACTGGGAAAGTGATGTCGTGTACTGGCTCCGCCTTTTTCCCGAGGGTGGGGG
AGAACCGTATATAAGTGCAGTAGTCGCCGTGAACGTTCTTTTTCGCAACGGGTTTGCCGCCAGAACACAG
GTAAGTGCCGTGTGTGGTTCCCGCGGGCCTGGCCTCTTTACGGGTTATGGCCCTTGCGTGCCTTGAATTA
CTTCCACCTGGCTGCAGTACGTGATTCTTGATCCCGAGCTTCGGGTTGGAAGTGGGTGGGAGAGTTCGAG
GCCTTGCGCTTAAGGAGCCCCTTCGCCTCGTGCTTGAGTTGAGGCCTGGCCTGGGCGCTGGGGCCGCCGC
GTGCGAATCTGGTGGCACCTTCGCGCCTGTCTCGCTGCTTTCGATAAGTCTCTAGCCATTTAAAATTTTT
GATGACCTGCTGCGACGCTTTTTTTCTGGCAAGATAGTCTTGTAAATGCGGGCCAAGATCTGCACACTGG
TATTTCGGTTTTTGGGGCCGCGGGCGGCGACGGGGCCCGTGCGTCCCAGCGCACATGTTCGGCGAGGCGG
GGCCTGCGAGCGCGGCCACCGAGAATCGGACGGGGGTAGTCTCAAGCTGGCCGGCCTGCTCTGGTGCCTG
GCCTCGCGCCGCCGTGTATCGCCCCGCCCTGGGCGGCAAGGCTGGCCCGGTCGGCACCAGTTGCGTGAGC
GGAAAGATGGCCGCTTCCCGGCCCTGCTGCAGGGAGCTCAAAATGGAGGACGCGGCGCTCGGGAGAGCGG
GCGGGTGAGTCACCCACACAAAGGAAAAGGGCCTTTCCGTCCTCAGCCGTCGCTTCATGTGACTCCACGG
AGTACCGGGCGCCGTCCAGGCACCTCGATTAGTTCTCGAGCTTTTGGAGTACGTCGTCTTTAGGTTGGGG
GGAGGGGTTTTATGCGATGGAGTTTCCCCACACTGAGTGGGTGGAGACTGAAGTTAGGCCAGCTTGGCAC
TTGATGTAATTCTCCTTGGAATTTGCCCTTTTTGAGTTTGGATCTTGGTTCATTCTCAAGCCTCAGACAG
TGGTTCAAAGTTTTTTTCTTCCATTTCAGGTGTCGTGAGGCTAGCACCGCCACCATGACAATGGAAGGGG
CCAGCGGGTCGAGTTTTGGAATAGACACGATTTTGTCCAGTGCCAGTTCAGGCAGCCCAGGCATGATGAA
TGGAGATTTCCGCCCGCTCGGTGAGGCCAGGACCGCGGATTTTAGGAGTCAGGCCACCCCATCTCCCTGT
TCGGAGATTGATACCGTAGGGACGGCGCCTTCTTCTCCTATCTCAGTCACCATGGAGCCCCCGGAGCCGC
ATCTGGTAGCAGACGCGACCCAGCATCATCACCACCTCCACCACAGCCAGCAGCCGCCGCCGCCGGCCGC
GGCCCCGACGCAAAGTTTGCAGCCTTTGCCCCAACAGCAGCAGCCGCTGCCGCCACAGCAGCCGCCGCCG
CCGCCCCCCCAGCAGCTGGGCTCGGCCGCCTCGGCCCCCAGGACTTCCACGTCTTCTTTTTTAATTAAGG
ACATCTTGGGCGACAGCAAACCTCTGGCGGCATGTGCACCCTACAGCACCAGCGTATCCTCTCCCCACCA
CACCCCGAAGCAGGAGAGCAACGCAGTGCACGAGAGCTTCAGGCCAAAGCTCGAGCAGGAGGACAGCAAG
ACCAAACTCGACAAGCGGGAGGATTCCCAGAGCGACATCAAATGCCACGGGACAAAGGAGGAAGGAGACC
GGGAGATTACGAGTAGCCGTGAGAGTCCCCCTGTGAGAGCCAAGAAGCCTCGAAAAGCAAGGACAGCTTT
TTCCGACCACCAGCTCAATCAACTGGAGCGTAGCTTTGAGCGGCAGAAGTACCTGAGCGTGCAGGATCGC
ATGGACCTGGCTGCAGCGCTCAACCTCACTGACACCCAAGTCAAGACCTGGTACCAGAACCGCAGGACCA
AGTGGAAGCGGCAGACAGCGGTGGGCCTGGAGTTGCTGGCCGAGGCAGGGAACTACTCGGCGCTGCAGAG
GATGTTTCCATCGCCTTATTTCTATCACCCAAGCCTGCTGGGCAGCATGGACAGCACTACGGCGGCGGCG
GCTGCCGCTGCCATGTACAGCAGCATGTACCGGACTCCTCCAGCACCCCATCCCCAGCTGCAGCGGCCCC
TGGTGCCCCGTGTGCTCATCCACGGCCTAGGGCCTGGGGGACAGCCAGCCCTTAATCCATTGTCCAGCCC
CATCCCAGGCACCCCACACCCCCGGTAGTAATGAACTAGTCCGTAACTTGAAAGTATTTCGATTTCTTGG
CTTTATATATCTTGTGGAAAGGACGATCCCGCAGAAACTCAGTTACGCTTACGCGTTAAGTCGACAATCA
ACCTCTGGATTACAAAATTTGTGAAAGATTGACTGGTATTCTTAACTATGTTGCTCCTTTTACGCTATGT
GGATACGCTGCTTTAATGCCTTTGTATCATGCTATTGCTTCCCGTATGGCTTTCATTTTCTCCTCCTTGT
ATAAATCCTGGTTGCTGTCTCTTTATGAGGAGTTGTGGCCCGTTGTCAGGCAACGTGGCGTGGTGTGCAC
TGTGTTTGCTGACGCAACCCCCACTGGTTGGGGCATTGCCACCACCTGTCAGCTCCTTTCCGGGACTTTC
GCTTTCCCCCTCCCTATTGCCACGGCGGAACTCATCGCCGCCTGCCTTGCCCGCTGCTGGACAGGGGCTC
GGCTGTTGGGCACTGACAATTCCGTGGTGTTGTCGGGGAAATCATCGTCCTTTCCTTGGCTGCTCGCCTG
TGTTGCCACCTGGATTCTGCGCGGGACGTCCTTCTGCTACGTCCCTTCGGCCCTCAATCCAGCGGACCTT
CCTTCCCGCGGCCTGCTGCCGGCTCTGCGGCCTCTTCCGCGTCTTCGCCTTCGCCCTCAGACGAGTCGGA
TCTCCCTTTGGGCCGCCTCCCCGCGTCGACTTTAAGACCAATGACTTACAAGGCAGCTGTAGATCTTAGC
CACTTTTTAAAAGAAAAGGGGGGACTGGAAGGGCTAATTCACTCCCAACGAAGACAAGATCTGCTTTTTG
CTTGTACTGGGTCTCTCTGGTTAGACCAGATCTGAGCCTGGGAGCTCTCTGGCTAACTAGGGAACCCACT
GCTTAAGCCTCAATAAAGCTTGCCTTGAGTGCTTCAAGTAGTGTGTGCCCGTCTGTTGTGTGACTCTGGT
AACTAGAGATCCCTCAGACCCTTTTAGTCAGTGTGGAAAATCTCTAGCAGTACGTATAGTAGTTCATGTC
ATCTTATTATTCAGTATTTATAACTTGCAAAGAAATGAATATCAGAGAGTGAGAGGAACTTGTTTATTGC
AGCTTATAATGGTTACAAATAAAGCAATAGCATCACAAATTTCACAAATAAAGCATTTTTTTCACTGCAT
TCTAGTTGTGGTTTGTCCAAACTCATCAATGTATCTTATCATGTCTGGCTCTAGCTATCCCGCCCCTAAC
TCCGCCCATCCCGCCCCTAACTCCGCCCAGTTCCGCCCATTCTCCGCCCCATGGCTGACTAATTTTTTTT
ATTTATGCAGAGGCCGAGGCCGCCTCGGCCTCTGAGCTATTCCAGAAGTAGTGAGGAGGCTTTTTTGGAG
GCCTAGGGACGTACCCAATTCGCCCTATAGTGAGTCGTATTACGCGCGCTCACTGGCCGTCGTTTTACAA
CGTCGTGACTGGGAAAACCCTGGCGTTACCCAACTTAATCGCCTTGCAGCACATCCCCCTTTCGCCAGCT
GGCGTAATAGCGAAGAGGCCCGCACCGATCGCCCTTCCCAACAGTTGCGCAGCCTGAATGGCGAATGGG
[124 nt withheld, positions 6860-6983]
C
[91 nt withheld, positions 6985-7075]
A
[49 nt withheld, positions 7077-7125]
CCTTTGACGTTGGAGTCCACGTTCTTT
[37 nt withheld, positions 7153-7189]
ACCCTATCTCGGTCTATTCTTTTGATTTATAAGGGATTTTGCCGATTTCGGCCTATTGGTTAAAAAATGA
GCTGATTTAACAAAAATTTAACGCGAATTTTAACAAAATATTAACGCTTACAATTTAGGTGGCACTTTTC
GGGGAAATGTGCGCGGAACCCCTATTTGTTTATTTTTCTAAATACATTCAAATATGTATCCGCTCATGAG
ACAATAACCCTGATAAATGCTTCAATAATATTGAAAAAGGAAGAGTATGAGTATTCAACATTTCCGTGTC
GCCCTTATTCCCTTTTTTGCGGCATTTTGCCTTCCTGTTTTTGCTCACCCAGAAACGCTGGTGAAAGTAA
AAGATGCTGAAGATCAGTTGGGTGCACGAGTGGGTTACATCGAACTGGATCTCAACAGCGGTAAGATCCT
TGAGAGTTTTCGCCCCGAAGAACGTTTTCCAATGATGAGCACTTTTAAAGTTCTGCTATGTGGCGCGGTA
TTATCCCGTATTGACGCCGGGCAAGAGCAACTCGGTCGCCGCATACACTATTCTCAGAATGACTTGGTTG
AGTACTCACCAGTCACAGAAAAGCATCTTACGGATGGCATGACAGTAAGAGAATTATGCAGTGCTGCCAT
AACCATGAGTGATAACACTGCGGCCAACTTACTTCTGACAACGATCGGAGGACCGAAGGAGCTAACCGCT
TTTTTGCACAACATGGGGGATCATGTAACTCGCCTTGATCGTTGGGAACCGGAGCTGAATGAAGCCATAC
CAAACGACGAGCGTGACACCACGATGCCTGTAGCAATGGCAACAACGTTGCGCAAACTATTAACTGGCGA
ACTACTTACTCTAGCTTCCCGGCAACAATTAATAGACTGGATGGAGGCGGATAAAGTTGCAGGACCACTT
CTGCGCTCGGCCCTTCCGGCTGGCTGGTTTATTGCTGATAAATCTGGAGCCGGTGAGCGTGGGTCTCGCG
GTATCATTGCAGCACTGGGGCCAGATGGTAAGCCCTCCCGTATCGTAGTTATCTACACGACGGGGAGTCA
GGCAACTATGGATGAACGAAATAGACAGATCGCTGAGATAGGTGCCTCACTGATTAAGCATTGGTAACTG
TCAGACCAAGTTTACTCATATATACTTTAGATTGATTTAAAACTTCATTTTTAATTTAAAAGGATCTAGG
TGAAGATCCTTTTTGATAATCTCATGACCAAAATCCCTTAACGTGAGTTTTCGTTCCACTGAGCGTCAGA
CCCCGTAGAAAAGATCAAAGGATCTTCTTGAGATCCTTTTTTTCTGCGCGTAATCTGCTGCTTGCAAACA
AAAAAACCACCGCTACCAGCGGTGGTTTGTTTGCCGGATCAAGAGCTACCAACTCTTTTTCCGAAGGTAA
CTGGCTTCAGCAGAGCGCAGATACCAAATACTGTTCTTCTAGTGTAGCCGTAGTTAGGCCACCACTTCAA
GAACTCTGTAGCACCGCCTACATACCTCGCTCTGCTAATCCTGTTACCAGTGGCTGCTGCCAGTGGCGAT
AAGTCGTGTCTTACCGGGTTGGACTCAAGACGATAGTTACCGGATAAGGCGCAGCGGTCGGGCTGAACGG
GGGGTTCGTGCACACAGCCCAGCTTGGAGCGAACGACCTACACCGAACTGAGATACCTACAGCGTGAGCT
ATGAGAAAGCGCCACGCTTCCCGAAGGGAGAAAGGCGGACAGGTATCCGGTAAGCGGCAGGGTCGGAACA
GGAGAGCGCACGAGGGAGCTTCCAGGGGGAAACGCCTGGTATCTTTATAGTCCTGTCGGGTTTCGCCACC
TCTGACTTGAGCGTCGATTTTTGTGATGCTCGTCAGGGGGGCGGAGCCTATGGAAAAACGCCAGCAACGC
GGCCTTTTTACGGTTCCTGGCCTTTTGCTGGCCTTTTGCTCACATGTTCTTTCCTGCGTTATCCCCTGAT
TCTGTGGATAACCGTATTACCGCCTTTGAGTGAGCTGATACCGCTCGCCGCAGCCGAACGACCGAGCGCA
GCGAGTCAGTGAGCGAGGAAGCGGAAGAGCGCCCAATACGCAAACCGCCTCTCCCCGCGCGTTGGCCGAT
TCATTAATGCAGCTGGCACGACAGGTTTCCCGACTGGAAAGCGGGCAGTGAGCGCAACGCAATTAATGTG
AGTTAGCTCACTCATTAGGCACCCCAGGCTTTACACTTTATGCTTCCGGCTCGTATGTTGTGTGGAATTG
TGAGCGGATAACAATTTCACACAGGAAACAGCTATGACCATGATTACGCCAAGCGCGCAATTAACCCTCA
CTAAAGGGAACAAAAGCTGGAGCTGCAAGC
