>Addgene plasmid #144156 | TFORF2756 | depositor partial sequence | sequence record 284592 | Insert
ACCGCCACCATGACAATGGAAGGGGCCAGCGGGTCGAGTTTTGGAATAGACACGATTTTGTCCAGTGCCA
GTTCAGGCAGCCCAGGCATGATGAATGGAGATTTCCGCCCGCTCGGTGAGGCCAGGACCGCGGATTTTAG
GAGTCAGGCCACCCCATCTCCCTGTTCGGAGATTGATACCGTAGGGACGGCGCCTTCTTCTCCTATCTCA
GTCACCATGGAGCCCCCGGAGCCGCATCTGGTAGCAGACGCGACCCAGCATCATCACCACCTCCACCACA
GCCAGCAGCCGCCGCCGCCGGCCGCGGCCCCGACGCAAAGTTTGCAGCCTTTGCCCCAACAGCAGCAGCC
GCTGCCGCCACAGCAGCCGCCGCCGCCGCCCCCCCAGCAGCTGGGCTCGGCCGCCTCGGCCCCCAGGACT
TCCACGTCTTCTTTTTTAATTAAGGACATCTTGGGCGACAGCAAACCTCTGGCGGCATGTGCACCCTACA
GCACCAGCGTATCCTCTCCCCACCACACCCCGAAGCAGGAGAGCAACGCAGTGCACGAGAGCTTCAGGCC
AAAGCTCGAGCAGGAGGACAGCAAGACCAAACTCGACAAGCGGGAGGATTCCCAGAGCGACATCAAATGC
CACGGGACAAAGGAGGAAGGAGACCGGGAGATTACGAGTAGCCGTGAGAGTCCCCCTGTGAGAGCCAAGA
AGCCTCGAAAAGCAAGGACAGCTTTTTCCGACCACCAGCTCAATCAACTGGAGCGTAGCTTTGAGCGGCA
GAAGTACCTGAGCGTGCAGGATCGCATGGACCTGGCTGCAGCGCTCAACCTCACTGACACCCAAGTCAAG
ACCTGGTACCAGAACCGCAGGACCAAGTGGAAGCGGCAGACAGCGGTGGGCCTGGAGTTGCTGGCCGAGG
CAGGGAACTACTCGGCGCTGCAGAGGATGTTTCCATCGCCTTATTTCTATCACCCAAGCCTGCTGGGCAG
CATGGACAGCACTACGGCGGCGGCGGCTGCCGCTGCCATGTACAGCAGCATGTACCGGACTCCTCCAGCA
CCCCATCCCCAGCTGCAGCGGCCCCTGGTGCCCCGTGTGCTCATCCACGGCCTAGGGCCTGGGGGACAGC
CAGCCCTTAATCCATTGTCCAGCCCCATCCCAGGCACCCCACACCCCCGGTAGTAATGAACTAGTCCGTA
ACTTGAAAGTATTTCGATTTCTTGGCTTTATATATCTTGTGGAAAGGACGATCCCGCAGAAACTCAGTTA
CGCTT
