>Addgene plasmid #144156 | TFORF2756 | depositor partial sequence | sequence record 284593 | Barcode
TCCCGCAGAAACTCAGTTACGCTT
